>Addgene plasmid #11607 | pcDNA3-HA-CIRBP | addgene partial sequence | sequence record 18572 | 11607 with CMV-F
GCAGAGCTCTCTGGCTAACTAGAGAACCCACTGCTTACTGGCTTATCGAAATTAATACGACTCACTATAG
GGAGACCCAAGCTTGCCGCCACCATGTACCCTTATGATGTGCCAGATTATGCCTCTGAATTCGCCGCCAC
CATGGCATCAGATGAAGGCAAACTTTTTGTTGGAGGGCTGAGTTTTGACACCAATGAGCAGTCGCTGGAG
CAGGTCTTCTCAAAGTACGGACAGATCTCTGAAGTGGTGGTTGTGAAAGACAGGGAGACCCAGAGATCTC
GGGGATTTGGGTTTGTCACCTTTGAGAACATTGACGACGCTAAGGATGCCATGATGGCCATGAATGGGAA
GTCTGTAGATGGACGGCAGATCCGAGTAGACCAGGCAGGCAAGTCGTCAGACAACCGATCCCGTGGGTAC
CGTGGTGGCTCTGCCGGGGGCCGGGGCTTCTTCCGTGGGGGCCGAGGACGGGGCCGTGGATTCTCTAGAG
GAGGAGGGGACCGAGGCTATGGGGGGAACCGGTTCGAGTCCAGGAGTGGGGGCTACGGAGGCTCCAGAGA
CTGCTATAGCAGCCGGAGTCAGAGTGGTGGCTACAGTG
