[The description below was written by a language model from this plasmid's Addgene catalogue record.]
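Description:
pcDNA3-HA-CIRBP is a mammalian expression plasmid built on pcDNA3-HA, a derivative of the Invitrogen pcDNA3 backbone (about 5.4 kb without insert) that supplies an HA epitope tag upstream of the cloning site. It is maintained in E. coli as a high-copy plasmid under ampicillin selection. It also carries a neomycin resistance marker, so transfected mammalian cells can be selected with G418 if stable lines are wanted.

The insert is the human cold inducible RNA binding protein (CIRBP, also known as CIRP), an approximately 518 bp fragment corresponding to the reference human transcript and recorded as carrying no mutations. It was cloned between EcoRI and XhoI sites, both of which remain intact, so the insert can be excised or transferred to another vector. The backbone-encoded HA tag sits at the N terminus of the protein, allowing detection or immunoprecipitation of the exogenous CIRBP with anti-HA antibodies, distinct from the endogenous protein.

The record does not explicitly name the promoter and no feature table is provided. pcDNA3-family vectors normally drive expression from the CMV immediate-early promoter, and the listed T7 and SP6 sequencing primers are consistent with the promoter sites that flank the pcDNA3 polylinker. The record does not state a specific purpose, but a construct of this design is suited to transient or stable overexpression of HA-tagged CIRBP in mammalian cells, for example to examine its expression, localisation or interactions.
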