Addgene plasmid #11607: pcDNA3-HA-CIRBP
Depositing lab: Steven Johnson. Depositing organization: University of Pennsylvania.
Backbone
  Vector backbone: pcDNA3-HA
  Backbone manufacturer: invitrogen
  Backbone size w/o insert (bp): 5400
  Vector type: Mammalian Expression
  Selectable markers: Neomycin (select with G418)
Growth in bacteria
  Bacterial resistance: Ampicillin, 100 μg/mL
  Growth temperature: 37°C
  Growth strain: DH5alpha
  Copy number: High Copy
Gene/Insert
  Gene/Insert name: Cold Inducible RNA Binding Protein (alt name: CIRBP)
  Species: H. sapiens (human)
  Insert size (bp): 518
  Mutation: no mutations
  GenBank ID: NM_001280
  Entrez Gene: CIRBP (a.k.a. CIRP)
  Tag / fusion protein: HA (N terminal on backbone)
  Cloning method: Restriction Enzyme; 5′ cloning site Eco RI (not destroyed); 3′ cloning site Xho I (not destroyed)
  Sequencing primers: 5′ T7; 3′ SP6
Terms and licenses: Academic/Nonprofit Terms; Industry Terms: Not Available to Industry
How to cite: pcDNA3-HA-CIRBP was a gift from Steven Johnson (Addgene plasmid # 11607 ; http://n2t.net/addgene:11607 ; RRID:Addgene_11607)
